Addgene plasmid #234459: pAG Retro Hygro Empty
Purpose: (Empty Backbone) Retroviral vector for cloning and expressing your gene of interest. Hygromycin selection.
Depositing lab: Melina Fan & Addgene Research Program. Depositing organization: Addgene.
Backbone
  Vector backbone: pAG retro
  Backbone manufacturer: Addgene
  Backbone size (bp): 6453
  Vector type: Retroviral
  Selectable markers: Hygromycin
Growth in bacteria
  Bacterial resistance: Ampicillin, 100 μg/mL
  Growth temperature: 30°C
  Growth strain: NEB Stable
  Copy number: High Copy
Gene/Insert
  Cloning method: Gibson Cloning
  Sequencing primers: 5′ pBABE 5'; 3′ pBABE 3'
Terms and licenses: Academic/Nonprofit Terms; Industry Terms
How to cite: pAG Retro Hygro Empty was a gift from Melina Fan & Addgene Research Program (Addgene plasmid # 234459 ; http://n2t.net/addgene:234459 ; RRID:Addgene_234459)
