[The description below was written by a language model from this plasmid's Addgene catalogue record and pLannotate feature annotations shown in this document.]
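Description:
pAG Retro Hygro Empty is an empty gammaretroviral expression backbone built on the pAG retro vector, intended for inserting a gene of interest by Gibson assembly and delivering it stably into mammalian cells. It is propagated in E. coli through a high-copy ColE1/pUC-type origin with ampicillin resistance (AmpR under its own bla promoter). The bacterial portion resembles a pBluescript-style phagemid, carrying an f1 origin, T7 and T3 promoters, fragments of the multiple cloning site, and remnants of lac regulatory sequences and lacZα. The use of a recombination-deficient strain is consistent with the presence of the repeated LTR sequences.

The viral cassette is bounded by Moloney murine leukemia virus long terminal repeats. Downstream of the 5' LTR lie a packaging signal (annotated as an MESV Ψ fragment) and a truncated gag segment lacking its start codon, which together promote efficient encapsidation of the genomic RNA when gag, pol and env are supplied in trans by packaging cells or helper plasmids. An internal SV40 enhancer/early promoter then drives hph, the hygromycin phosphotransferase gene, allowing hygromycin selection of transduced cells. The annotated layout, together with the pBABE-type sequencing primers, suggests that the insert goes between the truncated gag region and the SV40 promoter and would be transcribed from the 5' LTR, although the record does not explicitly state the cloning site or the promoter for the insert. A short fragment is annotated as a self-inactivating ΔU3 LTR directly upstream of the 3' LTR, but the adjacent 3' LTR matches the 5' copy in length, so the record does not clearly indicate a self-inactivating design. The sequenced record is 6,472 nt, close to the listed backbone size of 6,453 bp.
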