Features (pLannotate 1.2.2; 20 found; start..end, strand, type, name):
      7..25      +  promoter       T7 promoter: promoter for bacteriophage T7 RNA polymerase
     34..67      -  misc_feature   MCS (fragment): pBluescript multiple cloning site
     92..561     +  LTR            LTR: long terminal repeat from Moloney murine leukemia virus
    685..959     +  misc_feature   MESV Ψ (fragment): packaging signal of murine embryonic stem cell virus
   1026..1442    +  CDS            gag (truncated): truncated Moloney murine leukemia virus (MMLV) gag gene lacking the start codon
   1505..1834    +  promoter       SV40 promoter: SV40 enhancer and early promoter
   1844..2866    +  CDS            hph: KHYB_ECOLX - Experimental evidence at protein level: Swiss-Prot protein existence level 1. The aminoglycoside phosphotransferases achieve inactivation of their antibiotic substrates by phosphorylation. Only phosphorylates hygromycin and closely related compounds such as demethyl analogs and destomycin. From Escherichia coli.
   2968..3089    +  LTR            3' LTR (ΔU3) (fragment): self-inactivating 3' long terminal repeat (LTR) from Moloney murine leukemia virus
   3090..3559    +  LTR            LTR: long terminal repeat from Moloney murine leukemia virus
   3624..3652    -  misc_feature   MCS (fragment): pBluescript multiple cloning site
   3665..3683    -  promoter       T3 promoter: promoter for bacteriophage T3 RNA polymerase
   3728..3744    -  protein_bind   lac operator: The lac repressor binds to the lac operator to inhibit transcription in E. coli. This inhibition can be relieved by adding lactose or isopropyl-β-D-thiogalactopyranoside (IPTG). lac repressor encoded by lacI
   3752..3782    -  promoter       lac promoter: promoter for the E. coli lac operon
   3797..3818    -  protein_bind   CAP binding site: CAP binding activates transcription in the presence of cAMP. E. coli catabolite activator protein
   3831..3923    -  CDS            lacI (fragment): lac repressor; lacI; The lac repressor binds to the lac operator to inhibit transcription in E. coli. This inhibition can be relieved by adding lactose or isopropyl-β-D-thiogalactopyranoside (IPTG).
   4106..4694    -  rep_origin     ori: high-copy-number ColE1/pMB1/pBR322/pUC origin of replication
   4865..5725    -  CDS            AmpR: β-lactamase; bla; confers resistance to ampicillin, carbenicillin, and related antibiotics
   5726..5830    -  promoter       AmpR promoter: bla
   5883..6311    -  rep_origin     f1 ori (sequence partly withheld): f1 bacteriophage origin of replication; arrow indicates direction of (+) strand synthesis
   6316..6471    -  CDS            lacZα (fragment): LacZα fragment of β-galactosidase; lacZ fragment
>Addgene plasmid #234459 | pAG Retro Hygro Empty | addgene full sequence | sequence record 464632 | Addgene NGS Result
CGCGCGTAATACGACTCACTATAGGGCGAATTGGGTACCGGGCCCCCCCTCGAGGTCGACGGTATCGGGG
GCATGCAGTGCCACCTGCAGCCTGAATATGGGCCAAACAGGATATCTGTGGTAAGCAGTTCCTGCCCCGG
CTCAGGGCCAAGAACAGATGGAACAGCTGAATATGGGCCAAACAGGATATCTGTGGTAAGCAGTTCCTGC
CCCGGCTCAGGGCCAAGAACAGATGGTCCCCAGATGCGGTCCAGCCCTCAGCAGTTTCTAGAGAACCATC
AGATGTTTCCAGGGTGCCCCAAGGACCTGAAATGACCCTGTGCCTTATTTGAACTAACCAATCAGTTCGC
TTCTCGCTTCTGTTCGCGCGCTTCTGCTCCCCGAGCTCAATAAAAGAGCCCACAACCCCTCACTCGGGGC
GCCAGTCCTCCGATTGACTGAGTCGCCCGGGTACCCGTGTATCCAATAAACCCTCTTGCAGTTGCATCCG
ACTTGTGGTCTCGCTGTTCCTTGGGAGGGTCTCCTCTGAGTGATTGACTACCCGTCAGCGGGGGTCTTTC
ATTTGGGGGCTCGTCCGGGATCGGGAGACCCCTGCCCAGGGACCACCGACCCACCACCGGGAGGCAAGCT
GGCCAGCAACTTATCTGTGTCTGTCCGATTGTCTAGTGTCTATGACTGATTTTATGCGCCTGCGTCGGTA
CTAGTTAGCTAACTAGCTCTGTATCTGGCGGACCCGTGGTGGAACTGACGAGTTCTGAACACCCGGCCGC
AACCCTGGGAGACGTCCCAGGGACTTTGGGGGCCGTTTTTGTGGCCCGACCTGAGGAAGGGAGTCGATGT
GGAATCCGACCCCGTCAGGATATGTGGTTCTGGTAGGAGACGAGAACCTAAAACAGTTCCCGCCTCCGTC
TGAATTTTTGCTTTCGGTTTGGAACCGAAGCCGCGCGTCTTGTCTGCTGCAGCGCTGCAGCATCGTTCTG
TGTTGTCTCTGTCTGACTGTGTTTCTGTATTTGTCTGAAAATTAGGGCCAGACTGTTACCACTCCCTTAA
GTTTGACCTTAGGTCACTGGAAAGATGTCGAGCGGATCGCTCACAACCAGTCGGTAGATGTCAAGAAGAG
ACGTTGGGTTACCTTCTGCTCTGCAGAATGGCCAACCTTTAACGTCGGATGGCCGCGAGACGGCACCTTT
AACCGAGACCTCATCACCCAGGTTAAGATCAAGGTCTTTTCACCTGGCCCGCATGGACACCCAGACCAGG
TCCCCTACATCGTGACCTGGGAAGCCTTGGCTTTTGACCCCCCTCCCTGGGTCAAGCCCTTTGTACACCC
TAAGCCTCCGCCTCCTCTTCCTCCATCCGCCCCGTCTCTCCCCCTTGAACCTCCTCGTTCGACCCCGCCT
CGATCCTCCCTTTATCCAGCCCTCACTCCTTCTCTAGGCGCCGGCCGGATCCCAGTGTGGTGGTACGTAG
GAATTCGCCAGCACAGTGGTCGACCCTGTGGAATGTGTGTCAGTTAGGGTGTGGAAAGTCCCCAGGCTCC
CCAGCAGGCAGAAGTATGCAAAGCATGCATCTCAATTAGTCAGCAACCAGGTGTGGAAAGTCCCCAGGCT
CCCCAGCAGGCAGAAGTATGCAAAGCATGCATCTCAATTAGTCAGCAACCATAGTCCCGCCCCTAACTCC
GCCCATCCCGCCCCTAACTCCGCCCAGTTCCGCCCATTCTCCGCCCCATGGCTGACTAATTTTTTTTATT
TATGCAGAGGCCGAGGCCGCCTCGGCCTCTGAGCTATTCCAGAAGTAGTGAGGAGGCTTTTTTGGAGGCC
TAGGCTTTTGCAAAAAGCTTACCATGAAAAAGCCTGAACTCACCGCGACGTCTGTCGAGAAGTTTCTGAT
CGAAAAGTTCGACAGCGTCTCCGACCTGATGCAGCTCTCGGAGGGCGAAGAATCTCGTGCTTTCAGCTTC
GATGTAGGAGGGCGTGGATATGTCCTGCGGGTAAATAGCTGCGCCGATGGTTTCTACAAAGATCGTTATG
TTTATCGGCACTTTGCATCGGCCGCGCTCCCGATTCCGGAAGTGCTTGACATTGGGGAGTTCAGCGAGAG
CCTGACCTATTGCATCTCCCGCCGTGCACAGGGTGTCACGTTGCAAGACCTGCCTGAAACCGAACTGCCC
GCTGTTCTGCAGCCGGTCGCGGAGGCCATGGATGCGATCGCTGCGGCCGATCTTAGCCAGACGAGCGGGT
TCGGCCCATTCGGACCGCAAGGAATCGGTCAATACACTACATGGCGTGATTTCATATGCGCGATTGCTGA
TCCCCATGTGTATCACTGGCAAACTGTGATGGACGACACCGTCAGTGCGTCCGTCGCGCAGGCTCTCGAT
GAGCTGATGCTTTGGGCCGAGGACTGCCCCGAAGTCCGGCACCTCGTGCACGCGGATTTCGGCTCCAACA
ATGTCCTGACGGACAATGGCCGCATAACAGCGGTCATTGACTGGAGCGAGGCGATGTTCGGGGATTCCCA
ATACGAGGTCGCCAACATCTTCTTCTGGAGGCCGTGGTTGGCTTGTATGGAGCAGCAGACGCGCTACTTC
GAGCGGAGGCATCCGGAGCTTGCAGGATCGCCGCGGCTCCGGGCGTATATGCTCCGCATTGGTCTTGACC
AACTCTATCAGAGCTTGGTTGACGGCAATTTCGATGATGCAGCTTGGGCGCAGGGTCGATGCGACGCAAT
CGTCCGATCCGGAGCCGGGACTGTCGGGCGTACACAAATCGCCCGCAGAAGCGCGGCCGTCTGGACCGAT
GGCTGTGTAGAAGTACTCGCCGATAGTGGAAACCGACGCCCCAGCACTCGTCCGAGGGCAAAGGAATGAC
GCCCGCCCCACGACCCGCAGCGCCCGACCGAAAGGAGCGCACGACCCCATGCATCGATAAAATAAAAGAT
TTTATTTAGTCTCCAGAAAAAGGGGGGAATGAAAGACCCCACCTGTAGGTTTGGCAAGCTAGCTTAAGTA
ACGCCATTTTGCAAGGCATGGAAAAATACATAACTGAGAATAGAGAAGTTCAGATCAAGGTCAGGAACAG
ATGGAACAGCTGAATATGGGCCAAACAGGATATCTGTGGTAAGCAGTTCCTGCCCCGGCTCAGGGCCAAG
AACAGATGGAACAGCTGAATATGGGCCAAACAGGATATCTGTGGTAAGCAGTTCCTGCCCCGGCTCAGGG
CCAAGAACAGATGGTCCCCAGATGCGGTCCAGCCCTCAGCAGTTTCTAGAGAACCATCAGATGTTTCCAG
GGTGCCCCAAGGACCTGAAATGACCCTGTGCCTTATTTGAACTAACCAATCAGTTCGCTTCTCGCTTCTG
TTCGCGCGCTTCTGCTCCCCGAGCTCAATAAAAGAGCCCACAACCCCTCACTCGGGGCGCCAGTCCTCCG
ATTGACTGAGTCGCCCGGGTACCCGTGTATCCAATAAACCCTCTTGCAGTTGCATCCGACTTGTGGTCTC
GCTGTTCCTTGGGAGGGTCTCCTCTGAGTGATTGACTACCCGTCAGCGGGGGTCTTTCACATGCAGCATG
TATCGGCGCCAAGCCGAATTCTGCAGATATCCATCACACTGGCGGCCGCTCGACTAGAGCGGCCGCCACC
GCGGTGGAGCTCCAGCTTTTGTTCCCTTTAGTGAGGGTTAATTGCGCGCTTGGCGTAATCATGGTCATAG
CTGTTTCCTGTGTGAAATTGTTATCCGCTCACAATTCCACACAACATACGAGCCGGAAGCATAAAGTGTA
AAGCCTGGGGTGCCTAATGAGTGAGCTAACTCACATTAATTGCGTTGCGCTCACTGCCCGCTTTCCAGTC
GGGAAACCTGTCGTGCCAGCTGCATTAATGAATCGGCCAACGCGCGGGGAGAGGCGGTTTGCGTATTGGG
CGCTCTTCCGCTTCCTCGCTCACTGACTCGCTGCGCTCGGTCGTTCGGCTGCGGCGAGCGGTATCAGCTC
ACTCAAAGGCGGTAATACGGTTATCCACAGAATCAGGGGATAACGCAGGAAAGAACATGTGAGCAAAAGG
CCAGCAAAAGGCCAGGAACCGTAAAAAGGCCGCGTTGCTGGCGTTTTTCCATAGGCTCCGCCCCCCTGAC
GAGCATCACAAAAATCGACGCTCAAGTCAGAGGTGGCGAAACCCGACAGGACTATAAAGATACCAGGCGT
TTCCCCCTGGAAGCTCCCTCGTGCGCTCTCCTGTTCCGACCCTGCCGCTTACCGGATACCTGTCCGCCTT
TCTCCCTTCGGGAAGCGTGGCGCTTTCTCATAGCTCACGCTGTAGGTATCTCAGTTCGGTGTAGGTCGTT
CGCTCCAAGCTGGGCTGTGTGCACGAACCCCCCGTTCAGCCCGACCGCTGCGCCTTATCCGGTAACTATC
GTCTTGAGTCCAACCCGGTAAGACACGACTTATCGCCACTGGCAGCAGCCACTGGTAACAGGATTAGCAG
AGCGAGGTATGTAGGCGGTGCTACAGAGTTCTTGAAGTGGTGGCCTAACTACGGCTACACTAGAAGAACA
GTATTTGGTATCTGCGCTCTGCTGAAGCCAGTTACCTTCGGAAAAAGAGTTGGTAGCTCTTGATCCGGCA
AACAAACCACCGCTGGTAGCGGTGGTTTTTTTGTTTGCAAGCAGCAGATTACGCGCAGAAAAAAAGGATC
TCAAGAAGATCCTTTGATCTTTTCTACGGGGTCTGACGCTCAGTGGAACGAAAACTCACGTTAAGGGATT
TTGGTCATGAGATTATCAAAAAGGATCTTCACCTAGATCCTTTTAAATTAAAAATGAAGTTTTAAATCAA
TCTAAAGTATATATGAGTAAACTTGGTCTGACAGTTACCAATGCTTAATCAGTGAGGCACCTATCTCAGC
GATCTGTCTATTTCGTTCATCCATAGTTGCCTGACTCCCCGTCGTGTAGATAACTACGATACGGGAGGGC
TTACCATCTGGCCCCAGTGCTGCAATGATACCGCGAGACCCACGCTCACCGGCTCCAGATTTATCAGCAA
TAAACCAGCCAGCCGGAAGGGCCGAGCGCAGAAGTGGTCCTGCAACTTTATCCGCCTCCATCCAGTCTAT
TAATTGTTGCCGGGAAGCTAGAGTAAGTAGTTCGCCAGTTAATAGTTTGCGCAACGTTGTTGCCATTGCT
ACAGGCATCGTGGTGTCACGCTCGTCGTTTGGTATGGCTTCATTCAGCTCCGGTTCCCAACGATCAAGGC
GAGTTACATGATCCCCCATGTTGTGCAAAAAAGCGGTTAGCTCCTTCGGTCCTCCGATCGTTGTCAGAAG
TAAGTTGGCCGCAGTGTTATCACTCATGGTTATGGCAGCACTGCATAATTCTCTTACTGTCATGCCATCC
GTAAGATGCTTTTCTGTGACTGGTGAGTACTCAACCAAGTCATTCTGAGAATAGTGTATGCGGCGACCGA
GTTGCTCTTGCCCGGCGTCAATACGGGATAATACCGCGCCACATAGCAGAACTTTAAAAGTGCTCATCAT
TGGAAAACGTTCTTCGGGGCGAAAACTCTCAAGGATCTTACCGCTGTTGAGATCCAGTTCGATGTAACCC
ACTCGTGCACCCAACTGATCTTCAGCATCTTTTACTTTCACCAGCGTTTCTGGGTGAGCAAAAACAGGAA
GGCAAAATGCCGCAAAAAAGGGAATAAGGGCGACACGGAAATGTTGAATACTCATACTCTTCCTTTTTCA
ATATTATTGAAGCATTTATCAGGGTTATTGTCTCATGAGCGGATACATATTTGAATGTATTTAGAAAAAT
AAACAAATAGGGGTTCCGCGCACATTTCCCCGAAAAGTGCCACCTAAATTGTAAGCGTTAATATTTTGTT
AAAATTCGCGTTAAATTTTTGTTAAATCAGCTCATTTTTTAACCAATAGGCCGAAATCGGCAAAATCCCT
TATAAATCAAAAGAATAGACCGAGATAGGGT
[37 nt withheld, positions 5982-6018]
AAAGAACGTGGACTCCAACGTCAAAGG
[49 nt withheld, positions 6046-6094]
T
[91 nt withheld, positions 6096-6186]
G
[124 nt withheld, positions 6188-6311]
CCCATTCGCCATTCAGGCTGCGCAACTGTTGGGAAGGGCGATCGGTGCGGGCCTCTTCGCTATTACGCCA
GCTGGCGAAAGGGGGATGTGCTGCAAGGCGATTAAGTTGGGTAACGCCAGGGTTTTCCCAGTCACGACGT
TGTAAAACGACGGCCAGTGAG
